Addgene plasmid #45168: mH2A1.2-CT-MYC
Depositing lab: Brian Chadwick & Hunt Willard. Depositing organization: Case Western Reserve University. Publication: Histone H2A variants and the inactive X chromosome: identification of a second macroH2A variant. Chadwick BP, Willard HF. Hum Mol Genet. 2001 May 1;10(10):1101-13. 10.1093/hmg/10.10.1101 PubMed 11331621.
Backbone
  Vector backbone: pcDNA3.1-CT-MYC-HIS-A
  Backbone manufacturer: Invitrogen
  Backbone size w/o insert (bp): 5500
  Vector type: Mammalian Expression
  Selectable markers: Neomycin (select with G418)
Growth in bacteria
  Bacterial resistance: Ampicillin, 100 μg/mL
  Growth temperature: 37°C
  Growth strain: DH5alpha
  Copy number: High Copy
Gene/Insert
  Gene/Insert name: H2Afy (alt names: mH2A1.2; macroH2A1.2; macroH2A1)
  Species: H. sapiens (human)
  Insert size (bp): 1100
  GenBank ID: NP_004884.1 / NP_001035248
  Entrez Gene: MACROH2A1 (a.k.a. H2A.y, H2A/y, H2AF12M, H2AFY, MACROH2A1.1, mH2A1, macroH2A1.2)
  Tag / fusion protein: MYC (C terminal on backbone); HIS (C terminal on backbone)
  Cloning method: Restriction Enzyme; 5′ cloning site EcoRI (not destroyed); 3′ cloning site EcoRI (not destroyed)
  Sequencing primers: 5′ T7; 3′ BGH-REV
Terms and licenses: Academic/Nonprofit Terms; Industry Terms: Not Available to Industry
How to cite: mH2A1.2-CT-MYC was a gift from Brian Chadwick & Hunt Willard (Addgene plasmid # 45168 ; http://n2t.net/addgene:45168 ; RRID:Addgene_45168)
