[The description below was written by a language model from this plasmid's Addgene catalogue record.]
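Description:
mH2A1.2-CT-MYC is a mammalian expression plasmid built on the Invitrogen pcDNA3.1-CT-MYC-HIS-A backbone (about 5.5 kb without insert) and carrying an insert of roughly 1.1 kb encoding the human histone variant macroH2A1.2, a product of the MACROH2A1 (H2AFY) gene. The coding sequence was placed into the vector's polylinker using EcoRI at both the 5′ and 3′ junctions, with both sites preserved. It sits in frame with backbone-encoded C-terminal MYC and polyhistidine tags, so the expressed protein can be detected with anti-MYC antibodies or captured through the His tag. The plasmid is maintained in E. coli at high copy number under ampicillin selection. A neomycin resistance marker allows transfected mammalian cells to be selected with G418, for example to derive stable lines.

The record does not list the promoter or other regulatory elements, and no feature table is provided. The pcDNA3.1 family generally drives expression from the CMV immediate-early promoter and terminates with a bovine growth hormone polyadenylation signal. The recommended T7 and BGH-reverse sequencing primers are consistent with that arrangement flanking the insert.

MacroH2A is an unusual H2A variant that combines a histone-like domain with a large non-histone macro domain, and it is associated with the inactive X chromosome. The plasmid derives from work on H2A variants and the inactive X. An epitope-tagged construct of this kind is suited to expressing macroH2A1.2 in cultured mammalian cells to follow its nuclear localisation and chromatin association, although the record does not state specific applications.
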