>Addgene plasmid #45168 | mH2A1.2-CT-MYC | addgene partial sequence | sequence record 63982 | BGH-rev 5'-TAGAAGGCACAGTCGAGG-3'
ATGGTGATGGTGATGATGACCGGTATGCATATTCAGATCCTCTTCTGAGATGAGTTTTTGTTCGAAGGGC
CCTCTAGACTCGAGCGGCCGCCACTGTGCTGGATATCTGCAGAATTCGTTGGCGTCCAGCTTGGCCATTT
CCTGCACATAGATGCCTATACTCTCGCTGTCAAAAAGCACGAAGTACACCGTTTTGATGGAAGAGGACAT
TGTAGACACGAAGTAACTGGAGATGGCCTTCAGAATCAGCTGAGCTGCTGTCTGCTTTGGAAAACCGTTC
CTGCCGCTGCCGATGGATGGAAATGCAATGGATTTCAGCTTCTTATCATCAGCCAGGGCCAAGCAGTTTT
TCACTGTCTTTTCCAGAAGTTCTTCACACTTGTCTGCACCCCAAACTGGACTATTACAGTGGATCACAAA
CTTGGCAGGCAGGCCATGGCCTGCGCTGACAGCAGCTCCAGCTACTTCCAAGGGCCCGTTCTTTTTCCGG
AGTTCCAGGACAGCTTCCACAAACTCCTTGCCACCTTTCTTCTCCAGCGTGTTTCCTAGGTCATCTTTAA
GGTCAATGTCAGCATTGGTAGGATTGATTATGGCCTCCACCTCAAAGCCGGCTAAATTACTGATTTCACT
GTGAATAAGGTTCAGCTTCTGGCCAAGGAAGAGGCTCTTGGTGGAGAGGACTGTGAAGCCGTCGGCAGGT
GTGCCCTCGGTTGTGCTGTCGGCGCTGGCTGCCTTACTGACTTCACCCTGCTTCTTGGATTTCCGGGCCC
CTTTCTTGCCTCCTGCTTTTTTA
